>Addgene plasmid #163915 | pRSF-ChPylTMSK | addgene full sequence | sequence record 327916 | Addgene NGS Result
TAATACGACTCACTATAGGGAGACCACAACGGTTTCCCCCATCTTAGTATATTAGTTAAGTATAAGAAGG
AGATATACATATGGATAAGAAGCCGCTGGATGTTCTGATCTCTGCGACCGGTCTGTGGATGTCCCGTACC
GGCACGCTGCACAAGATCAAGCACTATGAGGTTTCTCGTTCTAAAATCTACATCGAAATGGCGTGTGGTG
ACCATCTGGTTGTGAACAACTCTCGTTCTTGTCGTACCGCACGTGCATTCCGTCATCATAAATACCGTAA
AACCTGCAAACGTTGTCGTGTTTCTGACGAAGATATCAACAACTTCCTGACCCGTTCTACCGAAGGCAAA
ACCTCTGTTAAAGTTAAAGTTGTTTCTGCGCCGAAAGTGAAAAAAGCGATGCCGAAATCTGTTTCTCGTG
CGCCGAAACCGCTGGAAAATCCGGTTTCTGCGAAAGCGTCTACCGACACCTCTCGTTCTGTTCCGTCTCC
GGCGAAATCTACCCCGAACTCTCCGGTTCCGACCTCTGCAAGTGCCCCCGCACTTACGAAGAGCCAGACT
GACAGGCTTGAAGTCCTGTTAAACCCAAAAGATGAGATTTCCCTGAATTCCGGCAAGCCTTTCAGGGAGC
TTGAGTCCGAATTGCTCTCTCGCAGAAAAAAAGACCTGCAGCAGATCTACGCGGAAGAAAGGGAGAATTA
TCTGGGGAAACTCGAGCGTGAAATTACCAGGTTCTTTGTGGACAGGGGTTTTCTGGAAATAAAATCCCCG
ATCCTGATCCCTCTTGAGTATATCGAAAGGATGGGCATTGATAATGATACCGAACTTTCAAAACAGATCT
TCAGGGTTGACAAGAACTTCTGCCTGAGACCCATGCTTGCTCCAAACCTTTACAACTACCTGCGCAAGCT
TGACAGGGCCCTGCCTGATCCAATAAAAATTTTTGAAATAGGCCCATGCTACAGAAAAGAGTCCGACGGC
AAAGAACACCTCGAAGAGTTTACCATGCTGAATTTCGGTCAGATGGGATCGGGATGCACACGGGAAAATC
TTGAAAGCATAATTACGGACTTCCTGAACCACCTGGGAATTGATTTCAAGATCGTAGGCGATTCCTGCAT
GGTCTTTGGGGATACCCTTGATGTAATGCACGGAGACCTGGAACTTTCCTCTGCATGTGTCGGACCCATA
CCGCTTGACCGGGAATGGGGTATTGATAAACCCTGGATAGGGGCAGGTTTCGGACTCGAACGCCTTCTAA
AGGTTAAACACGACTTTAAAAATATCAAGAGAGCTGCAAGGTCCGAGTCTTACTATAACGGGATTTCTAC
CAACCTGTAAGTCGACCATCATCATCATCATCATTGAGTTTAAACGGTCTCCAGCTTGGCTGTTTTGGCG
GATGAGAGAAGATTTTCAGCCTGATACAGATTAAATCAGACTAGCATAACCCCTTGGGGCCTCTAAACGG
GTCTTGAGGGGTTTTTTGGTTTGTGAGCTCCCGGTCATCAATCATCCCCATAATCCTTGTTAATTCCGCT
TCGCAACATGTGAGCACCGGTTTATTGACTACCGGAAGCAGTGTGACCGTGTGCTTCTCAAATGCCTGAG
GCCAGTTTGCTCAGGCTCTCCCCGTGGAGGTAATAATTGACGATATGATCAGTGCACGGCTAACTAAGCG
GCCTGCTGACTTTCTCGCCGATCAAAAGGCATTTTGCTATTAAGGGATTGACGAGGGCGTATCTGCGCAG
TAAGATGCGCCCCGCATTGGAAACGTGATCATGTAGATCGAACGGACTCTAAATCCGTTCAGTGGGGTTA
GATTCCCCACGTTTCCGCCAAATTCGAAAAGCCTGCTCAACGAGCAGGCTTTTTTGCATGCTCGAGCAGC
TCAGGGTCGAATTTGCTTTCGAATTTCTGCCATTCATCCGCTTATTATCACTTATTCAGGCGTAGCAACC
AGGCGTTTAAGGGCACCAATAACTGCCTTAAAAAAACTTCCGCTTCCTCGCTCACTGACTCGCTACGCTC
GGTCGTTCGACTGCGGCGAGCGGTGTCAGCTCACTCAAAAGCGGTAATACGGTTATCCACAGAATCAGGG
GATAAAGCCGGAAAGAACATGTGAGCAAAAAGCAAAGCACCGGAAGAAGCCAACGCCGCAGGCGTTTTTC
CATAGGCTCCGCCCCCCTGACGAGCATCACAAAAATCGACGCTCAAGCCAGAGGTGGCGAAACCCGACAG
GACTATAAAGATACCAGGCGTTTCCCCCTGGAAGCTCCCTCGTGCGCTCTCCTGTTCCGACCCTGCCGCT
TACCGGATACCTGTCCGCCTTTCTCCCTTCGGGAAGCGTGGCGCTTTCTCATAGCTCACGCTGTTGGTAT
CTCAGTTCGGTGTAGGTCGTTCGCTCCAAGCTGGGCTGTGTGCACGAACCCCCCGTTCAGCCCGACCGCT
GCGCCTTATCCGGTAACTATCGTCTTGAGTCCAACCCGGTAAGACACGACTTATCGCCACTGGCAGCAGC
CATTGGTAACTGATTTAGAGGACTTTGTCTTGAAGTTATGCACCTGTTAAGGCTAAACTGAAAGAACAGA
TTTTGGTGAGTGCGGTCCTCCAACCCACTTACCTTGGTTCAAAGAGTTGGTAGCTCAGCGAACCTTGAGA
AAACCACCGTTGGTAGCGGTGGTTTTTCTTTATTTATGAGATGATGAATCAATCGGTCTATCAAGTCAAC
GAACAGCTATTCCGTTGAACTGTGGTACGCGTTAGAAAAACTCATCGAGCATCAAATGAAACTGCAATTT
ATTCATATCAGGATTATCAATACCATATTTTTGAAAAAGCCGTTTCTGTAATGAAGGAGAAAACTCACCG
AGGCAGTTCCATAGGATGGCAAGATCCTGGTATCGGTCTGCGATTCCGACTCGTCCAACATCAATACAAC
CTATTAATTTCCCCTCGTCAAAAATAAGGTTATCAAGTGAGAAATCACCATGAGTGACGACTGAATCCGG
TGAGAATGGCAAAAGTTTATGCATTTCTTTCCAGACTTGTTCAACAGGCCAGCCATTACGCTCGTCATCA
AAATCACTCGCATCAACCAAACCGTTATTCATTCGTGATTGCGCCTGAGCGAGACGAAATACGCGGTCGC
TGTTAAAAGGACAATTACAAACAGGAATCGAATGCAACCGGCGCAGGAACACTGCCAGCGCATCAACAAT
ATTTTCACCTGAATCAGGATATTCTTCTAATACCTGGAATGCTGTTTTCCCGGGGATCGCAGTGGTGAGT
AACCATGCATCATCAGGAGTACGGATAAAATGCTTGATGGTCGGAAGAGGCATAAATTCCGTCAGCCAGT
TTAGTCTGACCATCTCATCTGTAACATCATTGGCAACGCTACCTTTGCCATGTTTCAGAAACAACTCTGG
CGCATCGGGCTTCCCATACAATCGATAGATTGTCGCACCTGATTGCCCGACATTATCGCGAGCCCATTTA
TACCCATATAAATCAGCATCCATGTTGGAATTTAATCGCGGCCTAGAGCAAGACGTTTCCCGTTGAATAT
GGCTCATACTCTTCCTTTTTCAATATTATTGAAGCATTTATCAGGGTTATTGTCTCATGAGCGGATACAT
ATTTGAATGTATTTAGAAAAATAAACAAATAGGCATGCAGCGCTTGACTTGACGGGACGGCGTTGTAATT
CTCATGTTTGACAGCTTATCATCGATAAGCTTGGTACCCAA
Features (pLannotate 1.2.2; 8 found; start..end, strand, type, name):
      1..19      +  promoter       T7 promoter: promoter for bacteriophage T7 RNA polymerase
     81..1337    +  CDS            pylS: PYLS_METBA - Experimental evidence at protein level: Swiss-Prot protein existence level 1. Catalyzes the attachment of pyrrolysine to tRNA(Pyl). Pyrrolysine is a lysine derivative encoded by the termination codon UAG. From Methanosarcina barkeri.
   1347..1364    +  CDS            capTEV™ (fragment): composite tag for in vivo biotinylation, TEV protease cleavage, and 6xHis tagging
   1441..1488    +  terminator     T7 terminator: transcription terminator for bacteriophage T7 RNA polymerase
   1997..2746    -  rep_origin     RSF ori: Plasmids containing the RSF 1030 origin of replication can be propagated in E. coli cells that contain additional plasmids with compatible origins.
   2762..3577    -  CDS            KanR: aminoglycoside phosphotransferase; aph(3')-Ia; confers resistance to kanamycin in bacteria or G418 (Geneticin®) in eukaryotes
   3578..3669    -  promoter       AmpR promoter: bla
   3718..3742    +  promoter       tet promoter (fragment): E. coli promoter for tetracycline efflux protein gene
