[The description below was written by a language model from this plasmid's Addgene catalogue record and pLannotate feature annotations shown in this document.]
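Description:
pRSF-ChPylTMSK is a small bacterial expression plasmid (about 3.8 kb) built on a pRSF backbone for genetic code expansion in E. coli. It replicates from the RSF1030 origin, listed as high copy. This origin is compatible with other common origins, so the plasmid can coexist in one cell with a second plasmid, such as one encoding a target protein. Selection is by kanamycin, through an aminoglycoside phosphotransferase gene that the annotation places downstream of a bla-type (AmpR) promoter.

The payload is a synthetic pyrrolysyl-tRNA synthetase variant, ChPylTMSK, of roughly 1.26 kb. It sits between a T7 promoter and a T7 terminator, so expression depends on a host that supplies T7 RNA polymerase. The feature table matches the coding region to Methanosarcina barkeri PylS, although the catalogue lists the insert as synthetic. The record does not give the changes that distinguish it from the natural enzyme. A short annotated fragment of a composite tag immediately follows the synthetase; at 18 nt it probably represents a C-terminal His tag, but the record does not confirm this.

The stated purpose is to supply a synthetase/tRNA pair that incorporates N6-(((trimethylsilyl)methoxy)carbonyl)-L-lysine (TMSK) into proteins in vivo in response to amber (TAG) codons. The automated annotation does not identify a tRNA gene. The cognate suppressor tRNA may lie in the unannotated stretch between the T7 terminator and the origin, but this cannot be verified from the record. A fragment of a tet promoter is also annotated near the end of the sequence, with no function given. The associated publication concerns site-specific installation of the trimethylsilyl group for NMR studies of protein–protein and protein–ligand interactions.
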