Addgene plasmid #163915: pRSF-ChPylTMSK
Purpose: tRNA synthetase/tRNA pair for the in vivo incorporation of N6-(((Trimethylsilyl)methoxy)carbonyl)-L-lysine (TMSK), into proteins in E. coli in response to the amber (TAG) codon
Depositing lab: Thomas Huber. Depositing organization: Australian National University. Publication: Genetic Encoding of N(6)-(((Trimethylsilyl)methoxy)carbonyl)-l-lysine for NMR Studies of Protein-Protein and Protein-Ligand Interactions. Abdelkader EH, Qianzhu H, Tan YJ, Adams LA, Huber T, Otting G. J Am Chem Soc. 2021 Jan 5. doi: 10.1021/jacs.0c11971. PubMed 33399460.
Backbone
  Vector backbone: pRSF
  Backbone size w/o insert (bp): 2507
  Total vector size (bp): 3767
  Vector type: Bacterial Expression
Growth in bacteria
  Bacterial resistance: Kanamycin, 50 μg/mL
  Growth temperature: 37°C
  Growth strain: DH5alpha
  Copy number: High Copy
Gene/Insert
  Gene/Insert name: tRNA synthetase (alt name: ChPylTMSK)
  Species: Synthetic
  Insert size (bp): 1260
  Promoter: T7
  Cloning method: Ligation Independent Cloning
  Sequencing primers: 5′ TAATACGACTCACTATAGGG; 3′ CTCACATGTTGCGAAGCGG
Terms and licenses: Academic/Nonprofit Terms; Industry Terms: Not Available to Industry
How to cite: pRSF-ChPylTMSK was a gift from Thomas Huber (Addgene plasmid # 163915 ; http://n2t.net/addgene:163915 ; RRID:Addgene_163915)
